Addgene plasmid #22916: pAAV-fTCAP-GFP
Depositing lab: Edward Callaway. Depositing organization: Salk Institute for Biological Studies. Publication: Short Promoters in Viral Vectors Drive Selective Expression in Mammalian Inhibitory Neurons, but do not Restrict Activity to Specific Inhibitory Cell-Types. Nathanson JL, Jappelli R, Scheeff ED, Manning G, Obata K, Brenner S, Callaway EM. Front Neural Circuits. 2009 Nov 9;3:19. doi: 10.3389/neuro.04.019.2009. eCollection 2009. PubMed 19949461.
Backbone
  Vector backbone: pAAV
  Backbone size w/o insert (bp): 4000
  Vector type: Mammalian Expression, AAV
Growth in bacteria
  Bacterial resistance: Ampicillin, 100 μg/mL
  Growth temperature: 37°C
  Growth strain: Stbl3
  Growth instructions: Stbl3
  Copy number: High Copy
Gene/Insert
  Gene/Insert name: fugu titan cap promoter driving GFP
  Species: takifugu rubripes (fugu)
  Insert size (bp): 4400
  Cloning method: Restriction Enzyme
  Sequencing primers: 5′ Unknown; 3′ SP6
Terms and licenses: Academic/Nonprofit Terms; Industry Terms: Not Available to Industry
Depositor comments: Depositor used a previous fugu genome sequence, and this may be different to the current version.
How to cite: pAAV-fTCAP-GFP was a gift from Edward Callaway (Addgene plasmid # 22916 ; http://n2t.net/addgene:22916 ; RRID:Addgene_22916)
