[The description below was written by a language model from this plasmid's Addgene catalogue record and the feature table of its GenBank file.]
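Description:
pAAV-fTCAP-GFP is an adeno-associated virus transfer plasmid of about 8.4 kb, built on a pAAV backbone for mammalian expression. In bacteria it is maintained through a high-copy ColE1/pUC-type origin and selected with ampicillin via the beta-lactamase gene. An M13/f1 phage origin is also present. The catalogue lists a recombination-deficient strain for propagation, which is usual for plasmids carrying repeat-prone AAV inverted terminal repeats. The feature table annotates only one AAV2 ITR, near the start of the sequence. A second ITR downstream of the cassette would be needed for packaging but is not annotated, so its presence or integrity cannot be confirmed from the record.

The payload is described as a promoter from the Takifugu rubripes (fugu) "titan cap" gene driving GFP, with a total insert of roughly 4.4 kb. The promoter itself is not annotated, but it presumably lies in the unannotated stretch of nearly 3 kb between the ITR and the next feature, an internally truncated human beta-globin intron, a type of element generally included to improve transcript processing and expression. Following this are a Kozak consensus, the mammalian codon-optimized EGFP coding sequence, and a bovine growth hormone polyadenylation signal. A reverse-oriented SP6 promoter between EGFP and the poly(A) signal serves as a sequencing primer site.

The associated publication tested short promoters in viral vectors for selective expression in mammalian inhibitory neurons, so this construct serves as a reporter for the cell-type specificity of the compact fugu promoter after AAV delivery. The depositor notes that the promoter was derived from an earlier fugu genome assembly and may differ from the current version.
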