LOCUS       Exported 8403 bp ds-DNA circular SYN 12-MAY-2021
DEFINITION  synthetic circular DNA
ACCESSION   .
VERSION     .
KEYWORDS    pAAV-fTCAP-GFP
SOURCE      synthetic DNA construct
  ORGANISM  synthetic DNA construct
REFERENCE   1 (bases 1 to 8403)
  AUTHORS   Nathanson JL, Jappelli R, Scheeff ED, Manning G, Obata K, Brenner S,
            Callaway EM
  TITLE     Short Promoters in Viral Vectors Drive Selective Expression in
            Mammalian Inhibitory Neurons, but do not Restrict Activity to
            Specific Inhibitory Cell-Types.
  JOURNAL   Front Neural Circuits. 2009 . 3():19.
  PUBMED    19949461
REFERENCE   2 (bases 1 to 8403)
  AUTHORS   .
  TITLE     Direct Submission
  JOURNAL   Exported May 12, 2021 from SnapGene Server 1.1.58
            http://www.snapgene.com
FEATURES             Location/Qualifiers
     source          1..8403
                     /organism="synthetic DNA construct"
                     /mol_type="other DNA"
     repeat_region   7..136
                     /label=AAV2 ITR
     intron          2952..3427
                     /label=-beta-globin intron
                     /note="internally truncated intron from human beta-globin"
     primer_bind     3509..3525
                     /label=SK primer
                     /note="common sequencing primer, one of multiple similar
                     variants"
     primer_bind     3509..3525
                     /label=pBluescriptSK
                     /note="For pBluescript vector"
     regulatory      3558..3567
                     /regulatory_class="other"
                     /note="vertebrate consensus sequence for strong initiation
                     of translation (Kozak, 1987)"
     CDS             3564..4280
                     /codon_start=1
                     /product="enhanced GFP"
                     /label=EGFP
                     /translation="MVSKGEELFTGVVPILVELDGDVNGHKFSVSGEGEGDATYGKLTL
                     KFICTTGKLPVPWPTLVTTLTYGVQCFSRYPDHMKQHDFFKSAMPEGYVQERTIFFKDD
                     GNYKTRAEVKFEGDTLVNRIELKGIDFKEDGNILGHKLEYNYNSHNVYIMADKQKNGIK
                     VNFKIRHNIEDGSVQLADHYQQNTPIGDGPVLLPDNHYLSTQSALSKDPNEKRDHMVLL
                     EFVTAAGITLGMDELYK"
     CDS             3564..4280
                     /codon_start=1
                     /product="the original enhanced GFP (Yang et al., 1996)"
                     /label=EGFP
                     /note="mammalian codon-optimized"
                     /translation="MVSKGEELFTGVVPILVELDGDVNGHKFSVSGEGEGDATYGKLTL
                     KFICTTGKLPVPWPTLVTTLTYGVQCFSRYPDHMKQHDFFKSAMPEGYVQERTIFFKDD
                     GNYKTRAEVKFEGDTLVNRIELKGIDFKEDGNILGHKLEYNYNSHNVYIMADKQKNGIK
                     VNFKIRHNIEDGSVQLADHYQQNTPIGDGPVLLPDNHYLSTQSALSKDPNEKRDHMVLL
                     EFVTAAGITLGMDELYK"
     primer_bind     complement(3609..3630)
                     /label=EGFP-N
                     /note="EGFP, reverse primer"
     primer_bind     complement(3870..3889)
                     /label=EXFP-R
                     /note="For distinguishing EGFP variants, reverse primer"
     primer_bind     4217..4238
                     /label=EGFP-C
                     /note="EGFP, forward primer"
     promoter        complement(4341..4359)
                     /label=SP6 promoter
                     /note="promoter for bacteriophage SP6 RNA polymerase"
     primer_bind     complement(4342..4359)
                     /label=SP6
                     /note="SP6 promoter, forward primer"
     primer_bind     complement(4379..4396)
                     /label=BGH-rev
                     /note="Bovine growth hormone terminator, reverse primer.
                     Also called BGH reverse"
     polyA_signal    4385..4496
                     /label=bGH poly(A) signal
                     /note="bovine growth hormone polyadenylation signal"
     rep_origin      5187..5700
                     /direction=RIGHT
                     /label=M13 ori
                     /note="M13 bacteriophage origin of replication; arrow
                     indicates direction of (+) strand synthesis"
     primer_bind     complement(5274..5293)
                     /label=F1ori-R
                     /note="F1 origin, reverse primer"
     primer_bind     5484..5505
                     /label=F1ori-F
                     /note="F1 origin, forward primer"
     primer_bind     complement(6181..6200)
                     /label=pRS-marker
                     /note="pRS vectors, use to sequence yeast selectable
                     marker"
     primer_bind     6300..6322
                     /label=pGEX 3'
                     /note="pGEX vectors, reverse primer"
     primer_bind     complement(6360..6378)
                     /label=pBRforEco
                     /note="pBR322 vectors, upsteam of EcoRI site, forward
                     primer"
     promoter        6446..6550
                     /gene="bla"
                     /label=AmpR promoter
     CDS             6551..7411
                     /codon_start=1
                     /gene="bla"
                     /product="beta-lactamase"
                     /label=AmpR
                     /note="confers resistance to ampicillin, carbenicillin, and
                     related antibiotics"
                     /translation="MSIQHFRVALIPFFAAFCLPVFAHPETLVKVKDAEDQLGARVGYI
                     ELDLNSGKILESFRPEERFPMMSTFKVLLCGAVLSRIDAGQEQLGRRIHYSQNDLVEYS
                     PVTEKHLTDGMTVRELCSAAITMSDNTAANLLLTTIGGPKELTAFLHNMGDHVTRLDRW
                     EPELNEAIPNDERDTTMPVAMATTLRKLLTGELLTLASRQQLIDWMEADKVAGPLLRSA
                     LPAGWFIADKSGAGERGSRGIIAALGPDGKPSRIVVIYTTGSQATMDERNRQIAEIGAS
                     LIKHW"
     primer_bind     complement(6769..6788)
                     /label=Amp-R
                     /note="Ampicillin resistance gene, reverse primer"
     rep_origin      7582..8170
                     /direction=RIGHT
                     /label=ori
                     /note="high-copy-number ColE1/pMB1/pBR322/pUC origin of
                     replication"
     primer_bind     8071..8090
                     /label=pBR322ori-F
                     /note="pBR322 origin, forward primer"
     primer_bind     8324..8341
                     /label=L4440
                     /note="L4440 vector, forward primer"
ORIGIN
        1 cagcagctgc gcgctcgctc gctcactgag gccgcccggg caaagcccgg gcgtcgggcg
       61 acctttggtc gcccggcctc agtgagcgag cgagcgcgca gagagggagt ggccaactcc
      121 atcactaggg gttccttgta gttaatgatt aacccgccat gctacttatc tacgtagcca
      181 tgctctagag gatccttcga aaagcttgta tacggccggc cacgcgtggc cggccatgac
      241 agtgaaagag aggatggaat tttgagtgat tgatcctaag acccacctgc aataataaaa
      301 gacacaaggc agggggcagc agccattagg cctggagacc caagacacaa atgcgtagct
      361 tttctttccc cttatgcaga tttcaaagtt ttactgtgtc aatcttttct ttattcttct
      421 gtctgcagag cttgatgcta attctgcttt gtgctgaaac atgaaagggt catcaggcga
      481 atgtgacaga aatattaagt gacagttctc tccggttgag tcctttccag ttttggccct
      541 gttcactgtt cagctgttgt gagccttcag gggagcagtg ttcttgatat tctgtcctgt
      601 gattatcagc acttgcttcc tttgatcaca tgacccagcc cagaactctg atgtcagaat
      661 atttttttta tgtttcacat gattgggttt gtgtaattgc tggatttaac ttacattcag
      721 catctcagat gctttgggaa tagcagatgg cgatattacg tacggtgaac ttaaaaaccg
      781 ggtttgtacg tgactgacgt ttcttccagg atgtctgtgt gtgtttaatc taacagtgaa
      841 ctgaaatcaa gggtaatttc tcaaactcac atggtcgatt gtgtgtgcat gtgtgtgtgt
      901 tgtggtgtcc agttcaggat gaaataaagt gatgtgaagc atgttacggg cagcgtgtca
      961 ttagaaagtc aagctgcttc tttctctttt caagcgctca cgtatcctgt tggctgtcaa
     1021 ccatgggctg aattactgtc tgatctgcag tcatgccaga aaatcccggc ctctctggtg
     1081 tctgactgtg ccgctgggac cagtcaggga ggaagatgaa tggtgatgat agtgttttgg
     1141 tgctcagctg ctatttcttg ttgttattgt tatataagag agacattgga gggggcgagg
     1201 gtggcacatg tttcaacacg gcaccagagt tttagcacac acacacacac acacacacac
     1261 acacacattg ctggtaaccc ttgagagtgc agtgctgaag tagatgtgca ggaagttaac
     1321 tttctcgtca agcacgcaac gtcacgctga ccagccgacc ttctcgttgg tgactcaagt
     1381 cgttcacttt catgatattt ggctctattt gccaccttcc gacaggcccg ggcttcatcc
     1441 agcgatcgcc cttctccctc tctccctccc tctcccagtc tctctgctgg cgacagctca
     1501 tttaagtgtc acttcccagc agctgtggca gccttgttat gcaacgccat gttcttccgc
     1561 aatgtcggcc tgttacaggt ggagggacgg tggggggatg acgtgactta cctcatcggt
     1621 gttcctccaa atggactctt tacaccctcg tctagcacga gtcttaagaa cgacatgacg
     1681 aagttaaaac aataaatcat ccacccccgt tagtcactgc tacgtcaggt tcgttctgga
     1741 gtgacatcat ctcaaaccaa cttactgggt ttcagaaatg gcattttatg gttgtcatgg
     1801 tgtattgaat gaccccatga gtgtattctg gctctgggtt ctttcaatga caccaagcag
     1861 tggtatgcaa ccctactgag aagaaattta aatacagtta aaagccattg gaaaataaca
     1921 tgtaactgat gtattagaag tagatgttat tggtcagtgg agaagagtgg cggttattta
     1981 agagctctag ttgtacggaa ttgctttgat cattttttaa gagaccgggc ttttgccaca
     2041 tgtgtgaaat cagaaattta atgtcgaatg tggatcaatg cgccaccgag tggcaccggt
     2101 ttcgcatctt tacattctgt aacctgagtc aagtagacat ggaatgaccc gctgtcaccg
     2161 atgtactgaa caacggtgct gtcatggcat atttgactct cagcagttga atggttcccc
     2221 gctgttttat ttctttagaa tttcagaggt tttgtcacat ttatcttaac ctcctctgtg
     2281 tatttgagac cactgcgtgg ttatcttccc acattagcat gttgtcctgc tcccccatgt
     2341 acattattgc ctaaacttta ttaagactct ctctaatcaa ctaaacctgt tgtttgtgtc
     2401 ggtctgcatg tttatctaat ctaagtctta tttaagtcca catgtttcca ccgcgcccga
     2461 gtgatcctct ctgacgtgtc aagtgtacag ctgagtgagg gacgaggtga ctggccacat
     2521 aattccatag aatttgagca tcgggggatt ttcaagccta ttacccttaa cccctcgact
     2581 gagtggcttc cagttctcaa caggaatgag acacagagca ctcggtgtcg gatgtctctg
     2641 cacagtgatt gtcgagtgac aacatgactc agaaatagaa acagaagatc tataaaagcg
     2701 gtgggtggat cagggctcgg acacagacgg ttcagaggag tgaatccggg agccaccccg
     2761 agcatcacag ttgcctcatc acaggcatca cttgaccccc cgagacgcat ctttctgaga
     2821 cgaatttccc tgcagcagac ataatgccag tctgttcaat cctggagaag tgtaatgatg
     2881 aggtgatggg cgctgagctg acctgcagtt tggctagcgg cgcgccgagc tcggatcctg
     2941 agaacttcag ggtgagtcta tgggaccctt gatgttttct ttccccttct tttctatggt
     3001 taagttcatg tcataggaag gggagaagta acagggtaca catattgacc aaatcagggt
     3061 aattttgcat ttgtaatttt aaaaaatgct ttcttctttt aatatacttt tttgtttatc
     3121 ttatttctaa tactttccct aatctctttc tttcagggca ataatgatac aatgtatcat
     3181 gcctctttgc accattctaa agaataacag tgataatttc tgggttaagg caatagcaat
     3241 atttctgcat ataaatattt ctgcatataa attgtaactg atgtaagagg tttcatattg
     3301 ctaatagcag ctacaatcca gctaccattc tgcttttatt ttatggttgg gataaggctg
     3361 gattattctg agtccaagct aggccctttt gctaatcatg ttcatacctc ttatcttcct
     3421 cccacagctc ctgggcaacg tgctggtctg tgtgctggcc catcactttg gcaaagcacg
     3481 tgaattcgaa gatctggccg cctgggcctc tagaactagt ggatcccccg ggctgcagga
     3541 attcgatgct accggtcgcc accatggtga gcaagggcga ggagctgttc accggggtgg
     3601 tgcccatcct ggtcgagctg gacggcgacg taaacggcca caagttcagc gtgtccggcg
     3661 agggcgaggg cgatgccacc tacggcaagc tgaccctgaa gttcatctgc accaccggca
     3721 agctgcccgt gccctggccc accctcgtga ccaccctgac ctacggcgtg cagtgcttca
     3781 gccgctaccc cgaccacatg aagcagcacg acttcttcaa gtccgccatg cccgaaggct
     3841 acgtccagga gcgcaccatc ttcttcaagg acgacggcaa ctacaagacc cgcgccgagg
     3901 tgaagttcga gggcgacacc ctggtgaacc gcatcgagct gaagggcatc gacttcaagg
     3961 aggacggcaa catcctgggg cacaagctgg agtacaacta caacagccac aacgtctata
     4021 tcatggccga caagcagaag aacggcatca aggtgaactt caagatccgc cacaacatcg
     4081 aggacggcag cgtgcagctc gccgaccact accagcagaa cacccccatc ggcgacggcc
     4141 ccgtgctgct gcccgacaac cactacctga gcacccagtc cgccctgagc aaagacccca
     4201 acgagaagcg cgatcacatg gtcctgctgg agttcgtgac cgccgccggg atcactctcg
     4261 gcatggacga gctgtacaag tccggactca gatcctacta gtaggatctc gagtttaaac
     4321 cgtacgggaa acggccctat tctatagtgt cacctaaatg ctagagctcg ctgatcagcc
     4381 tcgactgtgc cttctagttg ccagccatct gttgtttgcc cctcccccgt gccttccttg
     4441 accctggaag gtgccactcc cactgtcctt tcctaataaa atgaggaaat tgcatcgcat
     4501 tgtctgagta ggtgtcattc tattctgggg ggtggggtgg ggcaggacag caagggggag
     4561 gattgggaag acaatagcgc ggccgctcta gagcatggct acgtagataa gtagcatggc
     4621 gggttaatca ttaactacaa ggaaccccta gtgatggagt tggccactcc ctctctgcgc
     4681 gctcgctcgc tcactgaggc cgggcgacca aaggtcgccc gacgcccggg ctttgcccgg
     4741 gcggcctcag tgagcgagcg agcgcgccag ctggcgtaat agcgaagagg cccgcaccga
     4801 tcgcccttcc caacagttgc gcagcctgaa tggcgaatgg aattccagac gattgagcgt
     4861 caaaatgtag gtatttccat gagcgttttt cctgttgcaa tggctggcgg taatattgtt
     4921 ctggatatta ccnnnnnnnn nnnnnnnnnn nnnnnnnnnn nnnnnnnnnn nnnnnnnnnn
     4981 nnnnnnnnnn nnnnnnnnnn nnnnnnnnnn nnnnnnnnnn nnnnnnnnnn nnnnnnnnnn
     5041 nnnnnnnnnn nnnnnnnnnn nnnnnnnnnn nnnnnnnnnn nnnnnnnnnn nnnnnnnnnn
     5101 nnnnnnnnnn nnnnnnnnnn nnnnnnnnnn nnnnnnnnnn nnnnnnnnnn nnnnnnnnnn
     5161 nnnnnnnnnn nnnnnnnnnn nnnnnnnnnn nnnnnnnnnn nnnnnnnnnn nnnnnnnnnn
     5221 nnnnnnnnnn nnnnnnnnnn nnnnnnnnnn nnnnnnnnnn nnnnnnnnnn nnnnnnnnnn
     5281 nnnnnnnnnn nnnnnnnnnn nnnnnnnnnn cnnnnnnnnn nnnnnnnnnn nnnnnnnnnn
     5341 nnnnnnnnnn nnnnnnnnnn nnnnnnnnnn nnnnnnnnnn nnnnnnnnnn nnnnnnnnnn
     5401 nnannnnnnn nnnnnnnnnn nnnnnnnnnn nnnnnnnnnn nnnnnnnnnn nncctttgac
     5461 gttggagtcc acgttcttta atagtggact cttgttccaa actggaacaa cactcaaccc
     5521 tatctcggtc tattcttttg atttataagg gattttgccg atttcggcct attggttaaa
     5581 aaatgagctg atttaacaaa aatttaacgc gaattttaac aaaatattaa cgtttacaat
     5641 ttaaatattt gcttatacaa tctnnnnnnn nnnnnnnnnn nnnnnnnnnn nnnnnnnnnn
     5701 nnnnnnnnnn nnnnnnnnnn nnnnnnnnnn nnnnnnnnnn nnnnnnnnnn nnnnnnnnnn
     5761 nnnctcaggc aatgacctga tagcctttgt agnnnnnnnn nnnnnnnnnn nnnnnnnnnn
     5821 nnnnnnnnnn nnnnnnnnnn nnnnnnnnnn nnnnnnnnnn ntggtgattt gactgtctcc
     5881 ggcctttctc acccgtttga atctttacct acacattact caggcattgc atttaaaata
     5941 tatgagggtt ctaaaaattt ttatccttgc gttgaaataa aggcttctcc cnnnnnnnnn
     6001 nnnnnnnnnn nnnnnnnnnn nnnnnnnnnn nnnnnnnnnn nnnnnnnnnn nnnnnnnnnn
     6061 nnnnnnnnnn nnnnttcttt gccttgcctg tatgatttat tggatgttgg aattcctgat
     6121 gcggtatttt ctccttacgc atctgtgcgg tatttcacac cgcatatggt gcactctcag
     6181 tacaatctgc tctgatgccg catagttaag ccagccccga cacccgccaa cacccgctga
     6241 cgcgccctga cgggcttgtc tgctcccggc atccgcttac agacaagctg tgaccgtctc
     6301 cgggagctgc atgtgtcaga ggttttcacc gtcatcaccg aaacgcgcga gacgaaaggg
     6361 cctcgtgata cgcctatttt tataggttaa tgtcatgata ataatggttt cttagacgtc
     6421 aggtggcact tttcggggaa atgtgcgcgg aacccctatt tgtttatttt tctaaataca
     6481 ttcaaatatg tatccgctca tgagacaata accctgataa atgcttcaat aatattgaaa
     6541 aaggaagagt atgagtattc aacatttccg tgtcgccctt attccctttt ttgcggcatt
     6601 ttgccttcct gtttttgctc acccagaaac gctggtgaaa gtaaaagatg ctgaagatca
     6661 gttgggtgca cgagtgggtt acatcgaact ggatctcaac agcggtaaga tccttgagag
     6721 ttttcgcccc gaagaacgtt ttccaatgat gagcactttt aaagttctgc tatgtggcgc
     6781 ggtattatcc cgtattgacg ccgggcaaga gcaactcggt cgccgcatac actattctca
     6841 gaatgacttg gttgagtact caccagtcac agaaaagcat cttacggatg gcatgacagt
     6901 aagagaatta tgcagtgctg ccataaccat gagtgataac actgcggcca acttacttct
     6961 gacaacgatc ggaggaccga aggagctaac cgcttttttg cacaacatgg gggatcatgt
     7021 aactcgcctt gatcgttggg aaccggagct gaatgaagcc ataccaaacg acgagcgtga
     7081 caccacgatg cctgtagcaa tggcaacaac gttgcgcaaa ctattaactg gcgaactact
     7141 tactctagct tcccggcaac aattaataga ctggatggag gcggataaag ttgcaggacc
     7201 acttctgcgc tcggcccttc cggctggctg gtttattgct gataaatctg gagccggtga
     7261 gcgtgggtct cgcggtatca ttgcagcact ggggccagat ggtaagccct cccgtatcgt
     7321 agttatctac acgacgggga gtcaggcaac tatggatgaa cgaaatagac agatcgctga
     7381 gataggtgcc tcactgatta agcattggta actgtcagac caagtttact catatatact
     7441 ttagattgat ttaaaacttc atttttaatt taaaaggatc taggtgaaga tcctttttga
     7501 taatctcatg accaaaatcc cttaacgtga gttttcgttc cactgagcgt cagaccccgt
     7561 agaaaagatc aaaggatctt cttgagatcc tttttttctg cgcgtaatct gctgcttgca
     7621 aacaaaaaaa ccaccgctac cagcggtggt ttgtttgccg gatcaagagc taccaactct
     7681 ttttccgaag gtaactggct tcagcagagc gcagatacca aatactgtcc ttctagtgta
     7741 gccgtagtta ggccaccact tcaagaactc tgtagcaccg cctacatacc tcgctctgct
     7801 aatcctgtta ccagtggctg ctgccagtgg cgataagtcg tgtcttaccg ggttggactc
     7861 aagacgatag ttaccggata aggcgcagcg gtcgggctga acggggggtt cgtgcacaca
     7921 gcccagcttg gagcgaacga cctacaccga actgagatac ctacagcgtg agctatgaga
     7981 aagcgccacg cttcccgaag ggagaaaggc ggacaggtat ccggtaagcg gcagggtcgg
     8041 aacaggagag cgcacgaggg agcttccagg gggaaacgcc tggtatcttt atagtcctgt
     8101 cgggtttcgc cacctctgac ttgagcgtcg atttttgtga tgctcgtcag gggggcggag
     8161 cctatggaaa aacgccagca acgcggcctt tttacggttc ctggcctttt gctggccttt
     8221 tgctcacatg ttctttcctg cgttatcccc tgattctgtg gataaccgta ttaccgcctt
     8281 tgagtgagct gataccgctc gccgcagccg aacgaccgag cgcagcgagt cagtgagcga
     8341 ggaagcggaa gagcgcccaa tacgcaaacc gcctctcccc gcgcgttggc cgattcatta
     8401 atg
//
