>Addgene plasmid #22916 | pAAV-fTCAP-GFP | addgene partial sequence | sequence record 28785 | 22916 with hBglob-intron-R 5'-GGTGCAAAGAGGCATGATAC
AGATAGGGAAGTATTAGAAATAAGATAAACAAAAAAGTATATTAAAAGAAGAAAGCATTTTTTAAAATTA
CAAATGCAAAATTACCCTGATTTGGTCAATATGTGTACCCTGTTACTTCTCCCCTTCCTATGACATGAAC
TTAACCATAGAAAAGAAGGGGAAAGAAAACATCAAGGGTCCCATAGACTCACCCTGAAGTTCTCAGGATC
CGAGCTCGGCGCGCCCTGCAGGTAAAGAGAACATTGTTAGTCGTGGGATAATTTTATGGAGCATCAAAAG
TCTTTTTGTGCTTTGAATTGAGGATAGTTGGATGTTTTCTTCTTACGCTAGCTAGCCAAACTGCAGGTCA
GCTCAGCGCCCATCACCTCATCATTACACTTCTCCAGGATTGAACAGACTGGCATTATGTCTGCTGCAGG
GAAATTCGTCTCAGAAAGATGCGTCTCGGGGGGTCAAGTGATGCCTGTGATGAGGCAACTGTGATGCTCG
GGGTGGCTCCCGGATTCACTCCTCTGAACCGTCTGTGTCCGAGCCCTGATCCACCCACCGCTTTTATAGA
TCTTCTGTTTCTATTTCTGAGTCATGTTGTCACTCGACAATCACTGTGCAGAGACATCCGACACCGAGTG
CTCTGTGTCTCATTCCTGTTGAGAACTGGAAGCCACTCAGTCGAGGGGTTAAGGGTAATAGGCTTGAAAT
CCCCCGATGCTC
