>Addgene plasmid #22916 | pAAV-fTCAP-GFP | addgene partial sequence | sequence record 28786 | 22916 with EGFP-N
TTGCTCACCATGGTGGCGACCGGTAGCATCGAATTCCTGCAGCCCGGGGGATCCACTAGTTCTAGAGGCC
GAGGCGGCCAGATCTTCGAATTCACGTGCTTTGCCAAAGTGATGGGCCAGCACACAGACCAGCACGTTGC
CCAGGAGCTGTGGGAGGAAGATAAGAGGTATGAACATGATTAGCAAAAGGGCCTAGCTTGGACTCAGAAT
AATCCAGCCTTATCCCAACCATAAAATAAAAGCAGAATGGTAGCTGGATTGTAGCTGCTATTAGCAATAT
GAAACCTCTTACATCAGTTACAATTTATATGCAGAAATATTTATATGCAGAAATATTGCTATTGCCTTAA
CCCAGAAATTATCACTGTTATTCTTTAGAATGGTGCAAAGAGGCATGATACATTGTATCATTATTGCCCT
GAAAGAAAGAGATTAGGGAAAGTATTAGAAATAAGATAAACAAAAAAGTATATTAAAAGAAGAAAGCATT
TTTTAAAATTACAAATGCAAAATTACCCTGATTTGGTCAATATGTGTACCCTGTTACTTCTCCCCTTCCT
ATGACATGAACTTAACCATAGAAAAGAAGGGGAAAGAAAACATCAAGGGTCCCATAGACTCACCCTGAAG
TTCTCAGGATCCGAGCTCGGCGCGCCCTGCAGGTAAAGAGAACATTGTTAGTCGTGGGATAATTTTATGG
AGCATCAAAAGTCTTTTTTGTGCTTTGAATTGAGGATAGT
